>Addgene plasmid #119006 | pCAG-RNF169UBD | depositor full sequence | sequence record 224973 | pCAG-RNF169UBD sequence 7121 bps
ACAGGAAACAGCTATGACCATGAGGCGCGCCGGATTCGACATTGATTATTGACTAGTTATTAATAGTAAT
CAATTACGGGGTCATTAGTTCATAGCCCATATATGGAGTTCCGCGTTACATAACTTACGGTAAATGGCCC
GCCTGGCTGACCGCCCAACGACCCCCGCCCATTGACGTCAATAATGACGTATGTTCCCATAGTAACGCCA
ATAGGGACTTTCCATTGACGTCAATGGGTGGAGTATTTACGGTAAACTGCCCACTTGGCAGTACATCAAG
TGTATCATATGCCAAGTACGCCCCCTATTGACGTCAATGACGGTAAATGGCCCGCCTGGCATTATGCCCA
GTACATGACCTTATGGGACTTTCCTACTTGGCAGTACATCTACGTATTAGTCATCGCTATTACCATGGTC
GAGGTGAGCCCCACGTTCTGCTTCACTCTCCCCATCTCCCCCCCCTCCCCACCCCCAATTTTGTATTTAT
TTATTTTTTAATTATTTTGTGCAGCGATGGGGGCGGGGGGGGGGGGGGGGCGCGCGCCAGGCGGGGCGGG
GCGGGGCGAGGGGCGGGGCGGGGCGAGGCGGAGAGGTGCGGCGGCAGCCAATCAGAGCGGCGCGCTCCGA
AAGTTTCCTTTTATGGCGAGGCGGCGGCGGCGGCGGCCCTATAAAAAGCGAAGCGCGCGGCGGGCGGGAG
TCGCTGCGTCGCGCCTTCGCCCCGTGCCCCGCTCCGCCGCCGCCTCGCGCCGCCCGCCCCGGCTCTGACT
GACCGCGTTACTCCCACAGGTGAGCGGGCGGGACGGCCCTTCTCCTCCGGGCTGTAATTAGCGCTTGGTT
TAATGACGGCTCGTTTCTTTTCTGTGGCTGCGTGAAAGCCTTAAAGGGCTCCGGGAGGGCCCTTTGTGCG
GGGGGGAGCGGCTCGGGGGGTGCGTGCGTGTGTGTGTGCGTGGGGAGCGCCGCGTGCGGCCCGCGCTGCC
CGGCGGCTGTGAGCGCTGCGGGCGCGGCGCGGGGCTTTGTGCGCTCCGCGTGTGCGCGAGGGGAGCGCGG
CCGGGGGCGGTGCCCCGCGGTGCGGGGGGGCTGCGAGGGGAACAAAGGCTGCGTGCGGGGTGTGTGCGTG
GGGGGGTGAGCAGGGGGTGTGGGCGCGGCGGTCGGGCTGTAACCCCCCCCTGCACCCCCCTCCCCGAGTT
GCTGAGCACGGCCCGGCTTCGGGTGCGGGGCTCCGTGCGGGGCGTGGCGCGGGGCTCGCCGTGCCGGGCG
GGGGGTGGCGGCAGGTGGGGGTGCCGGGCGGGGCGGGGCCGCCTCGGGCCGGGGAGGGCTCGGGGGAGGG
GCGCGGCGGCCCCGGAGCGCCGGCGGCTGTCGAGGCGCGGCGAGCCGCAGCCATTGCCTTTTATGGTAAT
CGTGCGAGAGGGCGCAGGGACTTCCTTTGTCCCAAATCTGGCGGAGCCGAAATCTGGGAGGCGCCGCCGC
ACCCCCTCTAGCGGGCGCGGGCGAAGCGGTGCGGCGCCGGCAGGAAGGAAATGGGCGGGGAGGGCCTTCG
TGCGTCGCCGCGCCGCCGTCCCCTTCTCCATCTCCAGCCTCGGGGCTGCCGCAGGGGGACGGCTGCCTTC
GGGGGGGACGGGGCAGGGCGGGGTTCGGCTTCTGGCGTGTGACCGGCGGCTCTAGAGCCTCTGCTAACCA
TGTTCATGCCTTCTTCTTTTTCCTACAGATCCTTAATTAATAATACGACTCACTATAGGGGCCACCATGG
ACTACAAGGATGACGACGATAAAAAGCTTCAGCAAGAGGAAGAAGACCGACAGTTGGCTCTGCAGTTGCA
GCGCATGTTCGACAATGAGAGGCGGACTGTGAGCCGGCGAAAAGGAAGTGTGGATCAGTATCTCCTACGG
TCCAGCAACATGGCCGGGGCCAAGTAGACGCGTAAATGATTGCAGATCCACTAGTTCTAGAGCTCGCTGA
TCAGCCTCGACTGTGCCTTCTAGTTGCCAGCCATCTGTTGTTTGCCCCTCCCCCGTGCCTTCCTTGACCC
TGGAAGGTGCCACTCCCACTGTCCTTTCCTAATAAAATGAGGAAATTGCATCGCATTGTCTGAGTAGGTG
TCATTCTATTCTGGGGGGTGGGGTGGGGCAGGACAGCAAGGGGGAGGATTGGGAAGACAATAGCAGGCAT
GCTGGGGATGCGGTGGGCTCTATGGCTTCTGAGGCGGAAAGAACCAGCTGGGGCTCGAGATCCACTAGTT
CTAGCCTCGAGGCTAGAGCGGCCCCGGTGCCTAGAGAAGGTGGCGCGGGGTAAACTGGGAAAGTGATGTC
GTGTACTGGCTCCGCCTTTTTCCCGAGGGTGGGGGAGAACCGTATATAAGTGCAGTAGTCGCCGTGAACG
TTCTTTTTCGCAACGGGTTTGCCGCCAGAACACAGGTAAGTGCCGTGTGTGGTTCCCGCGGGCCTGGCCT
CTTTACGGGTTATGGCCCTTGCGTGCCTTGAATTACTTCCACCTGGCTGCAGTACGTGATTCTTGATCCC
GAGCTTCGGGTTGGAAGTGGGTGGGAGAGTTCGAGGCCTTGCGCTTAAGGAGCCCCTTCGCCTCGTGCTT
GAGTTGAGGCCTGGCCTGGGCGCTGGGGCCGCCGCGTGCGAATCTGGTGGCACCTTCGCGCCTGTCTCGC
TGCTTTCGATAAGTCTCTAGCCATTTAAAATTTTTGATGACCTGCTGCGACGCTTTTTTTCTGGCAAGAT
AGTCTTGTAAATGCGGGCCAAGATCTGCACACTGGTATTTCGGTTTTTGGGGCCGCGGGCGGCGACGGGG
CCCGTGCGTCCCAGCGCACATGTTCGGCGAGGCGGGGCCTGCGAGCGCGGCCACCGAGAATCGGACGGGG
GTAGTCTCAAGCTGGCCGGCCTGCTCTGGTGCCTGGCCTCGCGCCGCCGTGTATCGCCCCGCCCTGGGCG
GCAAGGCTGGCCCGGTCGGCACCAGTTGCGTGAGCGGAAAGATGGCCGCTTCCCGGCCCTGCTGCAGGGA
GCTCAAAATGGAGGACGCGGCGCTCGGGAGAGCGGGCGGGTGAGTCACCCACACAAAGGAAAAGGGCCTT
TCCGTCCTCAGCCGTCGCTTCATGTGACTCCACGGAGTACCGGGCGCCGTCCAGGCACCTCGATTAGTTC
TCGAGCTTTTGGAGTACGTCGTCTTTAGGTTGGGGGGAGGGGTTTTATGCGATGGAGTTTCCCCACACTG
AGTGGGTGGAGACTGAAGTTAGGCCAGCTTGGCACTTGATGTAATTCTCCTTGGAATTTGCCCTTTTTGA
GTTTGGATCTTGGTTCATTCTCAAGCCTCAGACAGTGGTTCAAAGTTTTTTTCTTCCATTTCAGGTGTCG
TGAGCGATCGCATCGACAGTGTTTAAACGCCACCATGGTGAGCAAGGGCGAGGAGCTGTTCACCGGGGTG
GTGCCCATCCTGGTCGAGCTGGACGGCGACGTAAACGGCCACAAGTTCAGCGTGAGGGGCGAGGGCGAGG
GCGATGCCACCAACGGCAAGCTGACCCTGAAGTTCATCTGCACCACCGGCAAGCTGCCCGTGCCCTGGCC
CACCCTCGTGACCACCCTGAGCCACGGCGTGCAGTGCTTCGCCCGCTACCCCGACCACATGAAGCAGCAC
GACTTCTTCAAGTCCGCCATGCCCGAAGGCTACGTCCAGGAGCGCACCATCTTCTTCAAGGACGACGGCA
CCTACAAGACCCGCGCCGAGGTGAAGTTCGAGGGCGACACCCTGGTGAACCGCATCGAGCTGAAGGGCGT
CGACTTCAAGGAGGACGGCAACATCCTGGGGCACAAGCTGGAGTACAACTTCAACAGCCACAACATCTAT
ATCATGGCCGTCAAGCAGAAGAACGGCATCAAGGTGAACTTCAAGATCCGCCACAACGTGGAGGACGGCA
GCGTGCAGCTCGCCGACCACTACCAGCAGAACACCCCCATCGGCGACGGCCCCGTGCTGCTGCCCGACAG
CCACTACCTGAGCACCCAGTCCGTGCTGAGCAAAGACCCCAACGAGAAGCGCGATCACATGGTCCTGCTG
GAGTTCCGCACCGCCGCCGGGATCACTCTCGGCATGGACGAGCTGTACAAGTGAGAATTCCTAGAGCTCG
CTGATCAGCCTCGACTGTGCCTTCTAGTTGCCAGCCATCTGTTGTTTGCCCCTCCCCCGTGCCTTCCTTG
ACCCTGGAAGGTGCCACTCCCACTGTCCTTTCCTAATAAAATGAGGAAATTGCATCGCATTGTCTGAGTA
GGTGTCATTCTATTCTGGGGGGTGGGGTGGGGCAGGACAGCAAGGGGGAGGATTGGGAAGAGAATAGCAG
GCATGCGTTTAAACATTAGTCGACAGGGCCGCCACTGGCCGTCGTTTTACAACGTCGTGACTGGGAAAAC
CCTGGCGTTACCCAACTTAATCGCCTTGCAGCACATCCCCCTTTCGCCAGCTGGCGTAATAGCGAAGAGG
CCCGCACCGATCGCCCTTCCCAACAGTTGCGCAGCCTGAATGGCGAATGGG
[124 nt withheld, positions 4532-4655]
C
[91 nt withheld, positions 4657-4747]
A
[49 nt withheld, positions 4749-4797]
CCTTTGACGTTGGAGTCCACGTTCTTT
[37 nt withheld, positions 4825-4861]
ACCCTATCTCGGTCTATTCTTTTGATTTATAAGGGATTTTGCCGATTTCGGCCTATTGGTTAAAAAATGA
GCTGATTTAACAAAAATTTAACGCGAATTTTAACAAAATATTAACGCTTACAATTTAGGTGGCACTTTTC
GGGGAAATGTGCGCGGAACCCCTATTTGTTTATTTTTCTAAATACATTCAAATATGTATCCGCTCATGAG
ACAATAACCCTGATAAATGCTTCAATAATATTGAAAAAGGAAGAGTATGAGTATTCAACATTTCCGTGTC
GCCCTTATTCCCTTTTTTGCGGCATTTTGCCTTCCTGTTTTTGCTCACCCAGAAACGCTGGTGAAAGTAA
AAGATGCTGAAGATCAGTTGGGTGCACGAGTGGGTTACATCGAACTGGATCTCAACAGCGGTAAGATCCT
TGAGAGTTTTCGCCCCGAAGAACGTTTTCCAATGATGAGCACTTTTAAAGTTCTGCTATGTGGCGCGGTA
TTATCCCGTATTGACGCCGGGCAAGAGCAACTCGGTCGCCGCATACACTATTCTCAGAATGACTTGGTTG
AGTACTCACCAGTCACAGAAAAGCATCTTACGGATGGCATGACAGTAAGAGAATTATGCAGTGCTGCCAT
AACCATGAGTGATAACACTGCGGCCAACTTACTTCTGACAACGATCGGAGGACCGAAGGAGCTAACCGCT
TTTTTGCACAACATGGGGGATCATGTAACTCGCCTTGATCGTTGGGAACCGGAGCTGAATGAAGCCATAC
CAAACGACGAGCGTGACACCACGATGCCTGTAGCAATGGCAACAACGTTGCGCAAACTATTAACTGGCGA
ACTACTTACTCTAGCTTCCCGGCAACAATTAATAGACTGGATGGAGGCGGATAAAGTTGCAGGACCACTT
CTGCGCTCGGCCCTTCCGGCTGGCTGGTTTATTGCTGATAAATCTGGAGCCGGTGAGCGTGGGTCTCGCG
GTATCATTGCAGCACTGGGGCCAGATGGTAAGCCCTCCCGTATCGTAGTTATCTACACGACGGGGAGTCA
GGCAACTATGGATGAACGAAATAGACAGATCGCTGAGATAGGTGCCTCACTGATTAAGCATTGGTAACTG
TCAGACCAAGTTTACTCATATATACTTTAGATTGATTTAAAACTTCATTTTTAATTTAAAAGGATCTAGG
TGAAGATCCTTTTTGATAATCTCATGACCAAAATCCCTTAACGTGAGTTTTCGTTCCACTGAGCGTCAGA
CCCCGTAGAAAAGATCAAAGGATCTTCTTGAGATCCTTTTTTTCTGCGCGTAATCTGCTGCTTGCAAACA
AAAAAACCACCGCTACCAGCGGTGGTTTGTTTGCCGGATCAAGAGCTACCAACTCTTTTTCCGAAGGTAA
CTGGCTTCAGCAGAGCGCAGATACCAAATACTGTCCTTCTAGTGTAGCCGTAGTTAGGCCACCACTTCAA
GAACTCTGTAGCACCGCCTACATACCTCGCTCTGCTAATCCTGTTACCAGTGGCTGCTGCCAGTGGCGAT
AAGTCGTGTCTTACCGGGTTGGACTCAAGACGATAGTTACCGGATAAGGCGCAGCGGTCGGGCTGAACGG
GGGGTTCGTGCACACAGCCCAGCTTGGAGCGAACGACCTACACCGAACTGAGATACCTACAGCGTGAGCT
ATGAGAAAGCGCCACGCTTCCCGAAGGGAGAAAGGCGGACAGGTATCCGGTAAGCGGCAGGGTCGGAACA
GGAGAGCGCACGAGGGAGCTTCCAGGGGGAAACGCCTGGTATCTTTATAGTCCTGTCGGGTTTCGCCACC
TCTGACTTGAGCGTCGATTTTTGTGATGCTCGTCAGGGGGGCGGAGCCTATGGAAAAACGCCAGCAACGC
GGCCTTTTTACGGTTCCTGGCCTTTTGCTGGCCTTTTGCTCACATGTTCTTTCCTGCGTTATCCCCTGAT
TCTGTGGATAACCGTATTACCGCCTTTGAGTGAGCTGATACCGCTCGCCGCAGCCGAACGACCGAGCGCA
GCGAGTCAGTGAGCGAGGAAGCGGAAGAGCGCCCAATACGCAAACCGCCTCTCCCCGCGCGTTGGCCGAT
TCATTAATGCAGCTGGCACGACAGGTTTCCCGACTGGAAAGCGGGCAGTGAGCGCAACGCAATTAATGTG
AGTTAGCTCACTCATTAGGCACCCCAGGCTTTACACTTTATGCTTCCGGCTCGTATGTTGTGTGGAATTG
TGAGCGGATAACAATTTCAC
Features (pLannotate 1.2.2; 21 found; start..end, strand, type, name):
     38..417     +  enhancer       CMV enhancer: human cytomegalovirus immediate early enhancer
    419..696     +  promoter       chicken β-actin promoter: No description available
    697..1708    +  intron         chimeric intron: chimera between introns from chicken β-actin and rabbit β-globin
   1721..1739    +  promoter       T7 promoter: promoter for bacteriophage T7 RNA polymerase
   1753..1772    +  CDS            3xFLAG (fragment): three tandem FLAG® epitope tags
   1935..1953    -  misc_feature   MCS (fragment): pBluescript multiple cloning site
   1971..2195    +  polyA_signal   bGH poly(A) signal: bovine growth hormone polyadenylation signal
   2199..2220    +  promoter       SV40 promoter (fragment): SV40 enhancer and early promoter
   2266..2415    +  promoter       EF-1α core promoter (fragment): core promoter for human elongation factor EF-1α
   2416..3354    +  intron         EF-1α intron A: intron upstream of the start codon of human EF-1α
   3395..4111    +  CDS            EBFP2: EBFP2 is a basic (constitutively fluorescent) blue fluorescent protein published in 2007, derived from Aequorea victoria. It is reported to be a rapidly-maturing monomer with moderate acid sensitivity.
   4145..4256    +  polyA_signal   bGH poly(A) signal: bovine growth hormone polyadenylation signal
   4373..4527    +  CDS            lacZα (fragment): LacZα fragment of β-galactosidase; lacZ fragment
   4532..4960    +  rep_origin     f1 ori (sequence partly withheld): f1 bacteriophage origin of replication; arrow indicates direction of (+) strand synthesis
   5013..5117    +  promoter       AmpR promoter: bla
   5118..5978    +  CDS            AmpR: β-lactamase; bla; confers resistance to ampicillin, carbenicillin, and related antibiotics
   6149..6737    +  rep_origin     ori: high-copy-number ColE1/pMB1/pBR322/pUC origin of replication
   6920..7012    +  CDS            lacI (fragment): lac repressor; lacI; The lac repressor binds to the lac operator to inhibit transcription in E. coli. This inhibition can be relieved by adding lactose or isopropyl-β-D-thiogalactopyranoside (IPTG).
   7025..7046    +  protein_bind   CAP binding site: CAP binding activates transcription in the presence of cAMP. E. coli catabolite activator protein
   7061..7091    +  promoter       lac promoter: promoter for the E. coli lac operon
   7099..7115    +  protein_bind   lac operator: The lac repressor binds to the lac operator to inhibit transcription in E. coli. This inhibition can be relieved by adding lactose or isopropyl-β-D-thiogalactopyranoside (IPTG). lac repressor encoded by lacI
