[The description below was written by a language model from this plasmid's Addgene catalogue record and pLannotate feature annotations shown in this document.]
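Description:
pCAG-RNF169UBD is a 7.1 kb mammalian expression plasmid built on a Bluescript backbone. It is maintained in E. coli at high copy through the ColE1/pUC-type origin and selected with ampicillin via the β-lactamase gene. The backbone also retains an f1 phage origin and remnants of the lac region (lac promoter, operator, CAP site and a lacZα fragment), which have no role in the mammalian payload.

The plasmid carries two independent expression cassettes in the same orientation. In the first, the CAG promoter (CMV immediate early enhancer, chicken β-actin promoter and a chimeric β-actin/β-globin intron) drives the insert, described as the ubiquitin binding domain of human RNF169, cloned between PacI and MluI sites and terminated by a bovine growth hormone polyadenylation signal. The automated feature table does not annotate the RNF169 coding segment itself. It shows only a T7 promoter and a short match to a 3xFLAG sequence just downstream of the intron, suggesting a FLAG-type epitope at the N-terminus, followed by an unannotated interval of under 200 bp that presumably holds the domain. The second cassette uses the EF-1α core promoter with its intron A to express the blue fluorescent protein EBFP2, followed by a second bGH poly(A) signal, so that transfected cells can be identified or sorted by blue fluorescence independently of the RNF169 fragment.

According to the associated publication, the construct was made for work on improving precise CRISPR-Cas9 gene editing by targeting histone H2A-K15 ubiquitination. The record gives no further experimental detail.
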