Addgene plasmid #119006: pCAG-RNF169UBD
Purpose: Mammalian expression of the human RNF169 Ubiquitin binding domain and BFP
Depositing lab: Ralf Kuehn. Publication: Enhancement of CRISPR-Cas9 induced precise gene editing by targeting histone H2A-K15 ubiquitination. Bashir S, Dang T, Rossius J, Wolf J, Kuhn R. BMC Biotechnol. 2020 Oct 23;20(1):57. doi: 10.1186/s12896-020-00650-x. PubMed 33097066.
Backbone
  Vector backbone: Bluescript
  Backbone size w/o insert (bp): 2961
  Total vector size (bp): 7121
  Vector type: Mammalian Expression
Growth in bacteria
  Bacterial resistance: Ampicillin, 100 μg/mL
  Growth temperature: 37°C
  Growth strain: DH5alpha
  Copy number: High Copy
Gene/Insert
  Gene/Insert name: RNF169
  Species: H. sapiens (human)
  Entrez Gene: RNF169
  Promoter: CAG
  Cloning method: Restriction Enzyme; 5′ cloning site PacI (not destroyed); 3′ cloning site MluI (not destroyed)
  Sequencing primers: 5′ M13 reverse; 3′ M13 forward
Terms and licenses: Academic/Nonprofit Terms; Industry Terms: Not Available to Industry
How to cite: pCAG-RNF169UBD was a gift from Ralf Kuehn (Addgene plasmid # 119006 ; http://n2t.net/addgene:119006 ; RRID:Addgene_119006)
