>Addgene plasmid #119006 | pCAG-RNF169UBD | addgene partial sequence | sequence record 232413 | Addgene Partial NGS Result
CGGAGAGGTGCGGCGGCAGCCAATCAGAGCGGCGCGCTCCGAAAGTTTCCTTTTATGGCGAGGCGGCGGC
GGCGGCGGCCCTATAAAAAGCGAAGCGCGCGGCGGGCGGGAGTCGCTGCGCGCTGCCTTCGCCCCGTGCC
CCGCTCCGCCGCCGCCTCGCGCCGCCCGCCCCGGCTCTGACTGACCGCGTTACTCCCACAGGTGAGCGGG
CGGGACGGCCCTTCTCCTCCGGGCTGTAATTAGCGCTTGGTTTAATGACGGCTTGTTTCTTTTCTGTGGC
TGCGTGAAAGCCTTGAGGGGCTCCGGGAGGGCCCTTTGTGCGGGGGGAGCGGCTCGGGGGGTGCGTGCGT
GTGTGTGTGCGTGGGGAGCGCCGCGTGCGGCTCCGCGCTGCCCGGCGGCTGTGAGCGCTGCGGGCGCGGC
GCGGGGCTTTGTGCGCTCCGCAGTGTGCGCGAGGGGAGCGCGGCCGGGGGCGGTGCCCCGCGGTGCGGGG
GGGGCTGCGAGGGGAACAAAGGCTGCGTGCGGGGTGTGTGCGTGGGGGGGTGAGCAGGGGGTGTGGGCGC
GTCGGTCGGGCTGCAACCCCCCCTGCACCCCCCTCCCCGAGTTGCTGAGCACGGCCCGGCTTCGGGTGCG
GGGCTCCGTACGGGGCGTGGCGCGGGGCTCGCCGTGCCGGGCGGGGGGTGGCGGCAGGTGGGGGTGCCGG
GCGGGGCGGGGCCGCCTCGGGCCGGGGAGGGCTCGGGGGAGGGGCGCGGCGGCCCCCGGAGCGCCGGCGG
CTGTCGAGGCGCGGCGAGCCGCAGCCATTGCCTTTTATGGTAATCGTGCGAGAGGGCGCAGGGACTTCCT
TTGTCCCAAATCTGTGCGGAGCCGAAATCTGGGAGGCGCCGCCGCACCCCCTCTAGCGGGCGCGGGGCGA
AGCGGTGCGGCGCCGGCAGGAAGGAAATGGGCGGGGAGGGCCTTCGTGCGTCGCCGCGCCGCCGTCCCCT
TCTCCCTCTCCAGCCTCGGGGCTGTCCGCGGGGGGACGGCTGCCTTCGGGGGGGACGGGGCAGGGCGGGG
TTCGGCTTCTGGCGTGTGACCGGCGGCTCTAGAGCCTCTGCTAACCATGTTCATGCCTTCTTCTTTTTCC
TACAGATCCTTAATTAATAATACGACTCACTATAGGGGCCACCATGGACTACAAGGATGACGACGATAAA
AAGCTTCAGCAAGAGGAAGAAGACCGACAGTTGGCTCTGCAGTTGCAGCGCATGTTCGACAATGAGAGGC
GGACTGTGAGCCGGCGAAAAGGAAGTGTGGATCAGTATCTCCTACGGTCCAGCAACATGGCCGGGGCCAA
GTAGACGCGTAAATGATTGCAGATCCACTAGTTCTAGAGCTCGCTGATCAGCCTCGACTGTGCCTTCTAG
TTGCCAGCCATCTGTTGTTTGCCCCTCCCCCGTGCCTTCCTTGACCCTGGAAGGTGCCACTCCCACTGTC
CTTTCCTAATAAAATGAGGAAATTGCATCGCATTGTCTGAGTAGGTGTCATTCTATTCTGGGGGGTGGGG
TGGGGCAGGACAGCAAGGGGGAGGATTGGGAAGACAATAGCAGGCATGCTGGGGATGCGGTGGGCTCTAT
GGCTTCTGAGGCGGAAAGAACCAGCTGGGGCTCGAGATCCACTAGTTCTAGCCTCGAGGCTAGAGCGGCC
CCGGTGCCTAGAGAAGGTGGCGCGGGGTAAACTGGGAAAGTGATGTCGTGTACTGGCTCCGCCTTTTTCC
CGAGGGTGGGGGAGAACCGTATATAAGTGCAGTAGTCGCCGTGAACGTTCTTTTTCGCAACGGGTTTGCC
GCCAGAACACAGGTAAGTGCCGTGTGTGGTTCCCGCGGGCCTGGCCTCTTTACGGGTTATGGCCCTTGCG
TGCCTTGAATTACTTCCACCTGGCTGCAGTACGTGATTCTTGATCCCGAGCTTCGGGTTGGAAGTGGGTG
GGAGAGTTCGAGGCCTTGCGCTTAAGGAGCCCCTTCGCCTCGTGCTTGAGTTGAGGCCTGGCCTGGGCGC
TGGGGCCGCCGCGTGCGAATCTGGTGGCACCTTCGCGCCTGTCTCGCTGCTTTCGATAAGTCTCTAGCCA
TTTAAAATTTTTGATGACCTGCTGCGACGCTTTTTTTCTGGCAAGATAGTCTTGTAAATGCGGGCCAAGA
TCTGCACACTGGTATTTCGGTTTTTGGGGCCGCGGGCGGCGACGGGGCCCGTGCGTCCCAGCGCACATGT
TCGGCGAGGCGGGGCCTGCGAGCGCGGCCACCGAGAATCGGACGGGGGTAGTCTCAAGCTGGCCGGCCTG
CTCTGGTGCCTGGCCTCGCGCCGCCGTGTATCGCCCCGCCCTGGGCGGCAAGGCTGGCCCGGTCGGCACC
AGTTGCGTGAGCGGAAAGATGGCCGCTTCCCGGCCCTGCTGCAGGGAGCTCAAAATGGAGGACGCGGCGC
TCGGGAGAGCGGGCGGGTGAGTCACCCACACAAAGGAAAAGGGCCTTTCCGTCCTCAGCCGTCGCTTCAT
GTGACTCCACGGAGTACCGGGCGCCGTCCAGGCACCTCGATTAGTTCTCGAGCTTTTGGAGTACGTCGTC
TTTAGGTTGGGGGGAGGGGTTTTATGCGATGGAGTTTCCCCACACTGAGTGGGTGGAGACTGAAGTTAGG
CCAGCTTGGCACTTGATGTAATTCTCCTTGGAATTTGCCCTTTTTGAGTTTGGATCTTGGTTCATTCTCA
AGCCTCAGACAGTGGTTCAAAGTTTTTTTCTTCCATTTCAGGTGTCGTGAGCGATCGCATCGACAGTGTT
TAAACGCCACCATGGTGAGCAAGGGCGAGGAGCTGTTCACCGGGGTGGTGCCCATCCTGGTCGAGCTGGA
CGGCGACGTAAACGGCCACAAGTTCAGCGTGAGGGGCGAGGGCGAGGGCGATGCCACCAACGGCAAGCTG
ACCCTGAAGTTCATCTGCACCACCGGCAAGCTGCCCGTGCCCTGGCCCACCCTCGTGACCACCCTGAGCC
ACGGCGTGCAGTGCTTCGCCCGCTACCCCGACCACATGAAGCAGCACGACTTCTTCAAGTCCGCCATGCC
CGAAGGCTACGTCCAGGAGCGCACCATCTTCTTCAAGGACGACGGCACCTACAAGACCCGCGCCGAGGTG
AAGTTCGAGGGCGACACCCTGGTGAACCGCATCGAGCTGAAGGGCGTCGACTTCAAGGAGGACGGCAACA
TCCTGGGGCACAAGCTGGAGTACAACTTCAACAGCCACAACATCTATATCATGGCCGTCAAGCAGAAGAA
CGGCATCAAGGTGAACTTCAAGATCCGCCACAACGTGGAGGACGGCAGCGTGCAGCTCGCCGACCACTAC
CAGCAGAACACCCCCATCGGCGACGGCCCCGTGCTGCTGCCCGACAGCCACTACCTGAGCACCCAGTCCG
TGCTGAGCAAAGACCCCAACGAGAAGCGCGATCACATGGTCCTGCTGGAGTTCCGCACCGCCGCCGGGAT
CACTCTCGGCATGGACGAGCTGTACAAGTGAGAATTCCTAGAGCTCGCTGATCAGCCTCGACTGTGCCTT
CTAGTTGCCAGCCATCTGTTGTTTGCCCCTCCCCCGTGCCTTCCTTGACCCTGGAAGGTGCCACTCCCAC
TGTCCTTTCCTAATAAAATGAGGAAATTGCATCGCATTGTCTGAGTAGGTGTCATTCTATTCTGGGGGGT
GGGGTGGGGCAGGACAGCAAGGGGGAGGATTGGGAAGAGAATAGCAGGCATGCGTTTAAACATTAGTCGA
CAGGGCCGCCACTGGCCGTCGTTTTACAACGTCGTGACTGGGAAAACCCTGGCGTTACCCAACTTAATCG
CCTTGCAGCACATCCCCCTTTCGCCAGCTGGCGTAATAGCGAAGAGGCCCGCACCGATCGCCCTTCCCAA
CAGTTGCGCAGCCTGAATGGCGAATGGAAATTGTAAGCGTTAATATTTTGTTAAAATTCGCGTTAAATTT
TTGTTAAATCAGCTCATTTTTTAACCAATAGGCCGAAATCGGCAAAATCCCTTATAAATCAAAAGAATAG
ACCGAGATAGGGT
[37 nt withheld, positions 4074-4110]
AAAGAACGTGGACTCCAACGTCAAAGG
[49 nt withheld, positions 4138-4186]
T
[91 nt withheld, positions 4188-4278]
G
[124 nt withheld, positions 4280-4403]
CAGGTGGCACTTTTCGGGGAAATGTGCGCGGAACCCCTATTTGTTTATTTTTCTAAATACATTCAAATAT
GTATCCGCTCATGAGACAATAACCCTGATAAATGCTTCAATAATATTGAAAAAGGAAGAGTATGAGTATT
CAACATTTCCGTGTCGCCCTTATTCCCTTTTTTGCGGCATTTTGCCTTCCTGTTTTTGCTCACCCAGAAA
CGCTGGTGAAAGTAAAAGATGCTGAAGATCAGTTGGGTGCACGAGTGGGTTACATCGAACTGGATCTCAA
CAGCGGTAAGATCCTTGAGAGTTTTCGCCCCGAAGAACGTTTTCCAATGATGAGCACTTTTAAAGTTCTG
CTATGTGGCGCGGTATTATCCCGTATTGACGCCGGGCAAGAGCAACTCGGTCGCCGCATACACTATTCTC
AGAATGACTTGGTTGAGTACTCACCAGTCACAGAAAAGCATCTTACGGATGGCATGACAGTAAGAGAATT
ATGCAGTGCTGCCATAACCATGAGTGATAACACTGCGGCCAACTTACTTCTGACAACGATCGGAGGACCG
AAGGAGCTAACCGCTTTTTTGCACAACATGGGGGATCATGTAACTCGCCTTGATCGTTGGGAACCGGAGC
TGAATGAAGCCATACCAAACGACGAGCGTGACACCACGATGCCTGTAGCAATGGCAACAACGTTGCGCAA
ACTATTAACTGGCGAACTACTTACTCTAGCTTCCCGGCAACAATTAATAGACTGGATGGAGGCGGATAAA
GTTGCAGGACCACTTCTGCGCTCGGCCCTTCCGGCTGGCTGGTTTATTGCTGATAAATCTGGAGCCGGTG
AGCGTGGGTCTCGCGGTATCATTGCAGCACTGGGGCCAGATGGTAAGCCCTCCCGTATCGTAGTTATCTA
CACGACGGGGAGTCAGGCAACTATGGATGAACGAAATAGACAGATCGCTGAGATAGGTGCCTCACTGATT
AAGCATTGGTAACTGTCAGACCAAGTTTACTCATATATACTTTAGATTGATTTAAAACTTCATTTTTAAT
TTAAAAGGATCTAGGTGAAGATCCTTTTTGATAATCTCATGACCAAAATCCCTTAACGTGAGTTTTCGTT
CCACTGAGCGTCAGACCCCGTAGAAAAGATCAAAGGATCTTCTTGAGATCCTTTTTTTCTGCGCGTAATC
TGCTGCTTGCAAACAAAAAAACCACCGCTACCAGCGGTGGTTTGTTTGCCGGATCAAGAGCTACCAACTC
TTTTTCCGAAGGTAACTGGCTTCAGCAGAGCGCAGATACCAAATACTGTTCTTCTAGTGTAGCCGTAGTT
AGGCCACCACTTCAAGAACTCTGTAGCACCGCCTACATACCTCGCTCTGCTAATCCTGTTACCAGTGGCT
GCTGCCAGTGGCGATAAGTCGTGTCTTACCGGGTTGGACTCAAGACGATAGTTACCGGATAAGGCGCAGC
GGTCGGGCTGAACGGGGGGTTCGTGCACACAGCCCAGCTTGGAGCGAACGACCTACACCGAACTGAGATA
CCTACAGCGTGAGCTATGAGAAAGCGCCACGCTTCCCGAAGGGAGAAAGGCGGACAGGTATCCGGTAAGC
GGCAGGGTCGGAACAGGAGAGCGCACGAGGGAGCTTCCAGGGGGAAACGCCTGGTATCTTTATAGTCCTG
TCGGGTTTCGCCACCTCTGACTTGAGCGTCGATTTTTGTGATGCTCGTCAGGGGGGCGGAGCCTATGGAA
AAACGCCAGCAACGCGGCCTTTTTACGGTTCCTGGCCTTTTGCTGGCCTTTTGCTCACATGTTCTTTCCT
GCGTTATCCCCTGATTCTGTGGATAACCGTATTACCGCCTTTGAGTGAGCTGATACCGCTCGCCGCAGCC
GAACGACCGAGCGCAGCGAGTCAGTGAGCGAGGAAGCGGAAGAGCGCCCAATACGCAAACCGCCTCTCCC
CGCGCGTTGGCCGATTCATTAATGCAGCTGGCACGACAGGTTTCCCGACTGGAAAGCGGGCAGTGAGCGC
AACGCAATTAATGTGAGTTAGCTCACTCATTAGGCACCCCAGGCTTTACACTTTATGCTTCCGGCTCGTA
TGTTGTGTGGAATTGTGAGCGGATAACAATTTCACACAGGAAACAGCTATGACCATGAGGCGCGCCGGAT
TCGACATTGATTATTGACTAGTTATTAATAGTAATCAATTACGGGGTCATTAGTTCATAGCCCATATATG
GAGTTCCGCGTTACATAACTTACGGTAAATGGCCCGCCTGGCTGACCGCCCAACGACCCCCGCCCATTGA
CGTCAATAATGACGTATGTTCCCATAGTAACGCCAATAGGGACTTTCCATTGACGTCAATGGGTGGAGTA
TTTACGGTAAACTGCCCACTTGGCAGTACATCAAGTGTATCATATGCCAAGTACGCCCCCTATTGACGTC
AATGACGGTAAATGGCCCGCCTGGCATTATGCCCAGTACATGACCTTATGGGACTTTCCTACTTGGCAGT
ACATCTACGTATTAGTCATCGCTATTACCATGGTCGAGGTGAGCCCCACGTTCTGCTTCACTCTCCCCAT
CTCCCCCCCCTCCCCACCCCCAATTTTGTATTTATTTATTTTTTAATTATTTTGTGCAGCGATGGGGGCG
GGGGGGGGGGG
